>Addgene plasmid #14334 | pAG413GPD-EYFP-ccdB | depositor full sequence | sequence record 7997 | Author sequence
GACGAAAGGGCCTCGTGATACGCCTATTTTTATAGGTTAATGTCATGATAATAATGGTTTCTTAGGACGG
ATCGCTTGCCTGTAACTTACACGCGCCTCGTATCTTTTAATGATGGAATAATTTGGGAATTTACTCTGTG
TTTATTTATTTTTATGTTTTGTATTTGGATTTTAGAAAGTAAATAAAGAAGGTAGAAGAGTTACGGAATG
AAGAAAAAAAAATAAACAAAGGTTTAAAAAATTTCAACAAAAAGCGTACTTTACATATATATTTATTAGA
CAAGAAAAGCAGATTAAATAGATATACATTCGATTAACGATAAGTAAAATGTAAAATCACAGGATTTTCG
TGTGTGGTCTTCTACACAGACAAGATGAAACAATTCGGCATTAATACCTGAGAGCAGGAAGAGCAAGATA
AAAGGTAGTATTTGTTGGCGATCCCCCTAGAGTCTTTTACATCTTCGGAAAACAAAAACTATTTTTTCTT
TAATTTCTTTTTTTACTTTCTATTTTTAATTTATATATTTATATTAAAAAATTTAAATTATAATTATTTT
TATAGCACGTGATGAAAAGGACCCAGGTGGCACTTTTCGGGGAAATGTGCGCGGAACCCCTATTTGTTTA
TTTTTCTAAATACATTCAAATATGTATCCGCTCATGAGACAATAACCCTGATAAATGCTTCAATAATATT
GAAAAAGGAAGAGTATGAGTATTCAACATTTCCGTGTCGCCCTTATTCCCTTTTTTGCGGCATTTTGCCT
TCCTGTTTTTGCTCACCCAGAAACGCTGGTGAAAGTAAAAGATGCTGAAGATCAGTTGGGTGCACGAGTG
GGTTACATCGAACTGGATCTCAACAGCGGTAAGATCCTTGAGAGTTTTCGCCCCGAAGAACGTTTTCCAA
TGATGAGCACTTTTAAAGTTCTGCTATGTGGCGCGGTATTATCCCGTATTGACGCCGGGCAAGAGCAACT
CGGTCGCCGCATACACTATTCTCAGAATGACTTGGTTGAGTACTCACCAGTCACAGAAAAGCATCTTACG
GATGGCATGACAGTAAGAGAATTATGCAGTGCTGCCATAACCATGAGTGATAACACTGCGGCCAACTTAC
TTCTGACAACGATCGGAGGACCGAAGGAGCTAACCGCTTTTTTGCACAACATGGGGGATCATGTAACTCG
CCTTGATCGTTGGGAACCGGAGCTGAATGAAGCCATACCAAACGACGAGCGTGACACCACGATGCCTGTA
GCAATGGCAACAACGTTGCGCAAACTATTAACTGGCGAACTACTTACTCTAGCTTCCCGGCAACAATTAA
TAGACTGGATGGAGGCGGATAAAGTTGCAGGACCACTTCTGCGCTCGGCCCTTCCGGCTGGCTGGTTTAT
TGCTGATAAATCTGGAGCCGGTGAGCGTGGGTCTCGCGGTATCATTGCAGCACTGGGGCCAGATGGTAAG
CCCTCCCGTATCGTAGTTATCTACACGACGGGGAGTCAGGCAACTATGGATGAACGAAATAGACAGATCG
CTGAGATAGGTGCCTCACTGATTAAGCATTGGTAACTGTCAGACCAAGTTTACTCATATATACTTTAGAT
TGATTTAAAACTTCATTTTTAATTTAAAAGGATCTAGGTGAAGATCCTTTTTGATAATCTCATGACCAAA
ATCCCTTAACGTGAGTTTTCGTTCCACTGAGCGTCAGACCCCGTAGAAAAGATCAAAGGATCTTCTTGAG
ATCCTTTTTTTCTGCGCGTAATCTGCTGCTTGCAAACAAAAAAACCACCGCTACCAGCGGTGGTTTGTTT
GCCGGATCAAGAGCTACCAACTCTTTTTCCGAAGGTAACTGGCTTCAGCAGAGCGCAGATACCAAATACT
GTCCTTCTAGTGTAGCCGTAGTTAGGCCACCACTTCAAGAACTCTGTAGCACCGCCTACATACCTCGCTC
TGCTAATCCTGTTACCAGTGGCTGCTGCCAGTGGCGATAAGTCGTGTCTTACCGGGTTGGACTCAAGACG
ATAGTTACCGGATAAGGCGCAGCGGTCGGGCTGAACGGGGGGTTCGTGCACACAGCCCAGCTTGGAGCGA
ACGACCTACACCGAACTGAGATACCTACAGCGTGAGCTATGAGAAAGCGCCACGCTTCCCGAAGGGAGAA
AGGCGGACAGGTATCCGGTAAGCGGCAGGGTCGGAACAGGAGAGCGCACGAGGGAGCTTCCAGGGGGAAA
CGCCTGGTATCTTTATAGTCCTGTCGGGTTTCGCCACCTCTGACTTGAGCGTCGATTTTTGTGATGCTCG
TCAGGGGGGCGGAGCCTATGGAAAAACGCCAGCAACGCGGCCTTTTTACGGTTCCTGGCCTTTTGCTGGC
CTTTTGCTCACATGTTCTTTCCTGCGTTATCCCCTGATTCTGTGGATAACCGTATTACCGCCTTTGAGTG
AGCTGATACCGCTCGCCGCAGCCGAACGACCGAGCGCAGCGAGTCAGTGAGCGAGGAAGCGGAAGAGCGC
CCAATACGCAAACCGCCTCTCCCCGCGCGTTGGCCGATTCATTAATGCAGCTGGCACGACAGGTTTCCCG
ACTGGAAAGCGGGCAGTGAGCGCAACGCAATTAATGTGAGTTACCTCACTCATTAGGCACCCCAGGCTTT
ACACTTTATGCTTCCGGCTCCTATGTTGTGTGGAATTGTGAGCGGATAACAATTTCACACAGGAAACAGC
TATGACCATGATTACGCCAAGCGCGCAATTAACCCTCACTAAAGGGAACAAAAGCTGGAGCTCTTCGAGT
TTATCATTATCAATACTCGCCATTTCAAAGAATACGTAAATAATTAATAGTAGTGATTTTCCTAACTTTA
TTTAGTCAAAAAATTAGCCTTTTAATTCTGCTGTAACCCGTACATGCCCAAAATAGGGGGCGGGTTACAC
AGAATATATAACACCGAAGGTGCCTGGGTGAACAGGTTTATTCCTGGCATCCACTAAATATAATGGAGCC
CGCTTTTTAAGCTGGCATCCAGAAAAAAAAAGAATCCCAGCACCAAAATATTGTTTTCTTCACCAACCAT
CAGTTCATAGGTCCATTCTCTTAGCGCAACTACAGAGAACAGGGGCACAAACAGGCAAAAAACGGGCACA
ACCTCAATGGAGTGATGCAACCTGCCTGGAGTAAATGATGACACAAGGCAATTGACCCACGCATGTATCT
ATCTCATTTTCTTACACCTTCTATTACCTTCTGCTCTCTCTGATTTGGAAAAAGCTGAAAAAAAAGGTTG
AAACCAGTTCCCTGAAATTATTCCCCTACTTGACTAATAAGTATATAAAGACGGTAGGTATTGATTGTAA
TTCTGTAAATCTATTTCTTAAACTTCTTAAATTCTACTTTTATAGTTAGTCTTTTTTTTAGTTTTAAAAC
ACCAGAACTTAGTTTCGACGGATTCTAGAACTAGTGGATCCCCCGGGACAAAATGGTGAGCAAGGGCGAG
GAGCTGTTCACCGGGGTGGTGCCCATCCTGGTCGAGCTGGACGGCGACGTAAACGGCCACAAGTTCAGCG
TGTCCGGCGAGGGCGAGGGCGATGCCACCTACGGCAAGCTGACCCTGAAGTTCATCTGCACCACCGGCAA
GCTGCCCGTGCCCTGGCCCACCCTCGTGACCACCTTCGGCTACGGCCTGCAGTGCTTCGCCCGCTACCCC
GACCACATGAAGCAGCACGACTTCTTCAAGTCCGCCATGCCCGAAGGCTACGTCCAGGAGCGCACCATCT
TCTTCAAGGACGACGGCAACTACAAGACCCGCGCCGAGGTGAAGTTCGAGGGCGACACCCTGGTGAACCG
CATCGAGCTGAAGGGCATCGACTTCAAGGAGGACGGCAACATCCTGGGGCACAAGCTGGAGTACAACTAC
AACAGCCACAACGTCTATATCATGGCCGACAAGCAGAAGAACGGCATCAAGGTGAACTTCAAGATCCGCC
ACAACATCGAGGACGGCAGCGTGCAGCTCGCCGACCACTACCAGCAGAACACCCCCATCGGCGACGGCCC
CGTGCTGCTGCCCGACAACCACTACCTGAGCTACCAGTCCGCCCTGAGCAAAGACCCCAACGAGAAGCGC
GATCACATGGTCCTGCTGGAGTTCGTGACCGCCGCCGGGATCACTCTCGGCATGGACGAGCTGTACAAGG
GTGGACCAGGTGGTGGACATCAAACAAGTTTGTACAAAAAAGCTGAACGAGAAACGTAAAATGATATAAA
TATCAATATATTAAATTAGATTTTGCATAAAAAACAGACTACATAATACTGTAAAACACAACATATCCAG
TCACTATGGCGGCCGCATTAGGCACCCCAGGCTTTACACTTTATGCTTCCGGCTCGTATAATGTGTGGAT
TTTGAGTTAGGATCCGTCGAGATTTTCAGGAGCTAAGGAAGCTAAAATGGAGAAAAAAATCACTGGATAT
ACCACCGTTGATATATCCCAATGGCATCGTAAAGAACATTTTGAGGCATTTCAGTCAGTTGCTCAATGTA
CCTATAACCAGACCGTTCAGCTGGATATTACGGCCTTTTTAAAGACCGTAAAGAAAAATAAGCACAAGTT
TTATCCGGCCTTTATTCACATTCTTGCCCGCCTGATGAATGCTCATCCGGAATTCCGTATGGCAATGAAA
GACGGTGAGCTGGTGATATGGGATAGTGTTCACCCTTGTTACACCGTTTTCCATGAGCAAACTGAAACGT
TTTCATCGCTCTGGAGTGAATACCACGACGATTTCCGGCAGTTTCTACACATATATTCGCAAGATGTGGC
GTGTTACGGTGAAAACCTGGCCTATTTCCCTAAAGGGTTTATTGAGAATATGTTTTTCGTCTCAGCCAAT
CCCTGGGTGAGTTTCACCAGTTTTGATTTAAACGTGGCCAATATGGACAACTTCTTCGCCCCCGTTTTCA
CCATGGGCAAATATTATACGCAAGGCGACAAGGTGCTGATGCCGCTGGCGATTCAGGTTCATCATGCCGT
CTGTGATGGCTTCCATGTCGGCAGAATGCTTAATGAATTACAACAGTACTGCGATGAGTGGCAGGGCGGG
GCGTAAACGCCGCGTGGATCCGGCTTACTAAAAGCCAGATAACAGTATGCGTATTTGCGCGCTGATTTTT
GCGGTATAAGAATATATACTGATATGTATACCCGAAGTATGTCAAAAAGAGGTATGCTATGAAGCAGCGT
ATTACAGTGACAGTTGACAGCGACAGCTATCAGTTGCTCAAGGCATATATGATGTCAATATCTCCGGTCT
GGTAAGCACAACCATGCAGAATGAAGCCCGTCGTCTGCGTGCCGAACGCTGGAAAGCGGAAAATCAGGAA
GGGATGGCTGAGGTCGCCCGGTTTATTGAAATGAACGGCTCTTTTGCTGACGAGAACAGGGGCTGGTGAA
ATGCAGTTTAAGGTTTACACCTATAAAAGAGAGAGCCGTTATCGTCTGTTTGTGGATGTACAGAGTGATA
TTATTGACACGCCCGGGCGACGGATGGTGATCCCCCTGGCCAGTGCACGTCTGCTGTCAGATAAAGTCTC
CCGTGAACTTTACCCGGTGGTGCATATCGGGGATGAAAGCTGGCGCATGATGACCACCGATATGGCCAGT
GTGCCGGTCTCCGTTATCGGGGAAGAAGTGGCTGATCTCAGCCACCGCGAAAATGACATCAAAAACGCCA
TTAACCTGATGTTCTGGGGAATATAAATGTCAGGCTCCCTTATACACAGCCAGTCTGCAGGTCGACCATA
GTGACTGGATATGTTGTGTTTTACAGTATTATGTAGTCTGTTTTTTATGCAAAATCTAATTTAATATATT
GATATTTATATCATTTTACGTTTCTCGTTCAGCTTTCTTGTACAAAGTGGTTCGATGTCATGTAATTAGT
TATGTCACGCTTACATTCACGCCCTCCCCCCACATCCGCTCTAACCGAAAAGGAAGGAGTTAGACAACCT
GAAGTCTAGGTCCCTATTTATTTTTTTATAGTTATGTTAGTATTAAGAACGTTATTTATATTTCAAATTT
TTCTTTTTTTTCTGTACAGACGCGTGTACGCATGTAACATTATACTGAAAACCTTGCTTGAGAAGGTTTT
GGGACGCTCGAAGGCTTTAATTTGCGGCCGGTACCCAATTCGCCCTATAGTGAGTCGTATTACGCGCGCT
CACTGGCCGTCGTTTTACAACGTCGTGACTGGGAAAACCCTGGCGTTACCCAACTTAATCGCCTTGCAGC
ACATCCCCCTTTCGCCAGCTGGCGTAATAGCGAAGAGGCCCGCACCGATCGCCCTTCCCAACAGTTGCGC
AGCCTGAATGGCGAATGGCGCG
[124 nt withheld, positions 6393-6516]
C
[91 nt withheld, positions 6518-6608]
A
[49 nt withheld, positions 6610-6658]
CCTTTGACGTTGGAGTCCACGTTCTTT
[37 nt withheld, positions 6686-6722]
ACCCTATCTCGGTCTATTCTTTTGATTTATAAGGGATTTTGCCGATTTCGGCCTATTGGTTAAAAAATGA
GCTGATTTAACAAAAATTTAACGCGAATTTTAACAAAATATTAACGTTTACAATTTCCTGATGCGGTATT
TTCTCCTTACGCATCTGTGCGGTATTTCACACCGCATAGATCCGTCGAGTTCAAGAGAAAAAAAAAGAAA
AAGCAAAAAGAAAAAAGGAAAGCGCGCCTCGTTCAGAATGACACGTATAGAATGATGCATTACCTTGTCA
TCTTCAGTATCATACTGTTCGTATACATACTTACTGACATTCATAGGTATACATATATACACATGTATAT
ATATCGTATGCTGCAGCTTTAAATAATCGGTGTCACTACATAAGAACACCTTTGGTGGAGGGAACATCGT
TGGTACCATTGGGCGAGGTGGCTTCTCTTATGGCAACCGCAAGAGCCTTGAACGCACTCTCACTACGGTG
ATGATCATTCTTGCCTCGCAGACAATCAACGTGGAGGGTAATTCTGCTAGCCTCTGCAAAGCTTTCAAGA
AAATGCGGGATCATCTCGCAAGAGAGATCTCCTACTTTCTCCCTTTGCAAACCAAGTTCGACAACTGCGT
ACGGCCTGTTCGAAAGATCTACCACCGCTCTGGAAAGTGCCTCATCCAAAGGCGCAAATCCTGATCCAAA
CCTTTTTACTCCACGCGCCAGTAGGGCCTCTTTAAAAGCTTGACCGAGAGCAATCCCGCAGTCTTCAGTG
GTGTGATGGTCGTCTATGTGTAAGTCACCAATGCACTCAACGATTAGCGACCAGCCGGAATGCTTGGCCA
GAGCATGTATCATATGGTCCAGAAACCCTATACCTGTGTGGACGTTAATCACTTGCGATTGTGTGGCCTG
TTCTGCTACTGCTTCTGCCTCTTTTTCTGGGAAGATCGAGTGCTCTATCGCTAGGGGACCACCCTTTAAA
GAGATCGCAATCTGAATCTTGGTTTCATTTGTAATACGCTTTACTAGGGCTTTCTGCTCTGTCATCTTTG
CCTTCGTTTATCTTGCCTGCTCATTTTTTAGTATATTCTTCGAAGAAATCACATTACTTTATATAATGTA
TAATTCATTATGTGATAATGCCAATCGCTAAGAAAAAAAAAGAGTCATCCGCTAGGGGAAAAAAAAAAAT
GAAAATCATTACCGAGGCATAAAAAAATATAGAGTGTACTAGAGGAGGCCAAGAGTAATAGAAAAAGAAA
ATTGCGGGAAAGGACTGTGTTATGACTTCCCTGACTAATGCCGTGTTCAAACGATACCTGGCAGTGACTC
CTAGCGCTCACCAAGCTCTTAAAACGGGAATTTATGGTGCACTCTCAGTACAATCTGCTCTGATGCCGCA
TAGTTAAGCCAGCCCCGACACCCGCCAACACGCGCTGACGCGCCCTGACGGGCTTGTCTGCTCCCGGCAT
CCGCTTACAGACAAGCTGTGACCGTCTCCGGGAGCTGCATGTGTCAGAGGTTTTCACCGTCATCACCGAA
ACGCGCGA
Features (pLannotate 1.2.2; 29 found; start..end, strand, type, name):
     70..573     -  misc_feature   CEN/ARS: S. cerevisiae CEN6 centromere fused to an autonomously replicating sequence
    610..714     +  promoter       AmpR promoter: bla
    715..1575    +  CDS            AmpR: β-lactamase; bla; confers resistance to ampicillin, carbenicillin, and related antibiotics
   1746..2334    +  rep_origin     ori: high-copy-number ColE1/pMB1/pBR322/pUC origin of replication
   2517..2609    +  CDS            lacI (fragment): lac repressor; lacI; The lac repressor binds to the lac operator to inhibit transcription in E. coli. This inhibition can be relieved by adding lactose or isopropyl-β-D-thiogalactopyranoside (IPTG).
   2622..2643    +  protein_bind   CAP binding site: CAP binding activates transcription in the presence of cAMP. E. coli catabolite activator protein
   2658..2688    +  promoter       lac promoter: promoter for the E. coli lac operon
   2696..2712    +  protein_bind   lac operator: The lac repressor binds to the lac operator to inhibit transcription in E. coli. This inhibition can be relieved by adding lactose or isopropyl-β-D-thiogalactopyranoside (IPTG). lac repressor encoded by lacI
   2757..2775    +  promoter       T3 promoter: promoter for bacteriophage T3 RNA polymerase
   2804..3448    +  promoter       GAP promoter: S. cerevisiae TDH3; promoter for glyceraldehyde-3-phosphate dehydrogenase
   3454..3477    +  misc_feature   MCS (fragment): pBluescript multiple cloning site
   3483..4199    +  CDS            EYFP: EYFP is a basic (constitutively fluorescent) green/yellow fluorescent protein published in 1996, derived from Aequorea victoria. It is reported to be a very rapidly-maturing weak dimer with high acid sensitivity.
   4224..4348    +  protein_bind   attR1: mutant version of attR; recombination site for the Gateway® LR reaction LR Clonase™
   4373..4403    +  promoter       lac UV5 promoter: E. coli lac promoter with an "up" mutation
   4427..4456    +  promoter       cat promoter (fragment): promoter of the E. coli cat gene encoding chloramphenicol acetyltransferase
   4457..5116    +  CDS            CmR: chloramphenicol acetyltransferase; cat; confers resistance to chloramphenicol
   5298..5456    +  CDS            ccdA (fragment): CCDA_ECO57 - Also known as H, letA. Experimental evidence at protein level: Swiss-Prot protein existence level 1. Antitoxin component of a type II toxin-antitoxin (TA) system which inhibits the post-segregational killing (PSK) of plasmid-free cells, also referred to as a plasmid addiction system. Binds to and blocks the activity of CcdB; will also remove bound CcdB protein from the CcdB-GyrA complex by forming a CcdA-CcdB complex, a process termed rejuvenation. Functions as a transcriptional corepressor for the ccdAB operon, repression also requires CcdB (By similarity). From Escherichia coli
   5461..5763    +  CDS            ccdB: CCDB_ECOLI - Also known as G, letB, letD. Experimental evidence at protein level: Swiss-Prot protein existence level 1. Toxic component of a type II toxin-antitoxin (TA) system, functioning in plasmid maintainence. Responsible for the post- segregational killing (PSK) of plasmid-free cells, also referred to as a plasmid addiction system. Half-life of over 2 hours. Cell killing by CcdB is accompanied by filamentation, defects in chromosome and plasmid segregation, defects in cell division, formation of anucleate cells, decreased DNA synthesis and plasmid loss. Interferes with the activity of DN
   5807..5931    -  protein_bind   attR2: mutant version of attR; recombination site for the Gateway® LR reaction LR Clonase™
   5938..6185    +  terminator     CYC1 terminator: S. cerevisiae CYC1; transcription terminator for CYC1
   6204..6222    -  promoter       T7 promoter: promoter for bacteriophage T7 RNA polymerase
   6230..6385    +  CDS            lacZα (fragment): LacZα fragment of β-galactosidase; lacZ fragment
   6393..6848    +  rep_origin     f1 ori (sequence partly withheld): f1 bacteriophage origin of replication; arrow indicates direction of (+) strand synthesis
   6849..6900    -  misc_feature   bom (fragment): basis of mobility region from pBR322
   7108..7767    -  CDS            HIS3: imidazoleglycerol-phosphate dehydratase, required for histidine biosynthesis; S. cerevisiae HIS3; yeast auxotrophic marker
   7768..7954    -  promoter       HIS3 promoter: S. cerevisiae HIS3
   8004..8084    +  CDS            MRM1 (fragment): MRM1_YEAST - Also known as PET56 From Saccharomyces cerevisiae (strain ATCC 204508 / S288c) (Baker's yeast).
   8085..8134    -  misc_feature   bom (fragment): basis of mobility region from pBR322
   8236..1       -  CDS            rop (fragment) (across the origin): Rop protein, which maintains plasmids at low copy number; rop
