[The description below was written by a language model from this plasmid's Addgene catalogue record and pLannotate feature annotations shown in this document.]
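Description:
pAG413GPD-EYFP-ccdB is an empty Gateway destination vector for constitutive protein expression in Saccharomyces cerevisiae, built on the pRS413 backbone and part of a suite of Gateway vectors designed for high-throughput yeast genetics. It is a yeast–E. coli shuttle plasmid. In yeast it is maintained as a centromeric plasmid through a CEN6/ARS element and selected by the HIS3 auxotrophic marker under its own promoter. In bacteria it replicates from a ColE1/pUC-type origin and carries AmpR. An f1 origin and remnants of the pBluescript-style lac/lacZα region with flanking T3 and T7 promoters are also annotated in the 8,270 nt depositor sequence, which the record notes is a reference only and may not match the plasmid exactly.

The expression cassette is driven by the strong constitutive GPD (TDH3/GAP) promoter, followed by an EYFP coding sequence, the Gateway cassette, and the CYC1 terminator. The Gateway cassette lies between attR1 and attR2 and contains a chloramphenicol resistance gene (CmR) and the ccdB toxin gene. Because CcdB is toxic to ordinary E. coli, the unrecombined vector must be propagated in a ccdB-tolerant strain, with chloramphenicol plus ampicillin selecting for retention of the cassette. In an LR recombination with an entry clone, the gene of interest replaces the CmR–ccdB segment, and loss of ccdB provides counterselection against unreacted vector. The inserted open reading frame is placed downstream of EYFP, producing an N-terminally EYFP-tagged fusion protein. The vector has no insert of its own. The fusions it produces suit uses such as visualising protein localisation or expression in yeast at stable, low plasmid copy number.
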