Addgene plasmid #14334: pAG413GPD-EYFP-ccdB
Purpose: (Empty Backbone)
Depositing lab: Susan Lindquist. Depositing organization: Whitehead Institute for Biomedical Research. Publication: A suite of Gateway cloning vectors for high-throughput genetic analysis in Saccharomyces cerevisiae. Alberti S, Gitler AD, Lindquist S. Yeast. 2007 Oct . 24(10):913-9. 10.1002/yea.1502 PubMed 17583893.
Backbone
  Vector backbone: pRS413
  Vector type: Yeast Expression ; Gateway Destination
  Selectable markers: HIS3
Growth in bacteria
  Bacterial resistance: Chloramphenicol and Ampicillin, 25 & 100 μg/mL
  Growth temperature: 37°C
  Growth strain: ccdB Survival
  Growth instructions: DB3.1, ccdB Survival
  Copy number: Unknown
Gene/Insert
  Gene/Insert name: None
  Tag / fusion protein: EYFP (N terminal on backbone)
  Cloning method: Gateway Cloning
  Sequencing primers: 5′ EGFP-C
Terms and licenses: Academic/Nonprofit Terms; Industry Terms: Not Available to Industry
Depositor comments: Type of plasmid: CEN. This plasmid contains the Gateway technology from Invitrogen; Invitrogen requires purchasing of Gateway Clonase for carrying out the Gateway recombinational cloning reaction http://www.invitrogen.com Please note that the full plasmid sequence is provided as a reference only, and may not match the exact sequence of the plasmid.
How to cite: pAG413GPD-EYFP-ccdB was a gift from Susan Lindquist (Addgene plasmid # 14334 ; http://n2t.net/addgene:14334 ; RRID:Addgene_14334)
