>Addgene plasmid #14334 | pAG413GPD-EYFP-ccdB | addgene partial sequence | sequence record 20900 | 14334 with pRS_marker
TTTTAAGAGCTTGGTGAGCGCTAGGAGTCACTGCCAGGTATCGTTTGAACACGGCATTAGTCAGGGAAGT
CATAACACAGTCCTTTCCCGCAATTTTCTTTTTCTATTACTCTTGGCCTCCTCTAGTACACTCTATATTT
TTTTATGCCTCGGTAATGATTTTCATTTTTTTTTTTCCACCTAGCGGATGACTCTTTTTTTTTCTTAGCG
ATTGGCATTATCACATAATGAATTATACATTATATAAAGTAATGTGATTTCTTCGAAGAATATACTAAAA
AATGAGCAGGCAAGATAAACGAAGGCAAAGATGACAGAGCAGAAAGCCCTAGTAAAGCGTATTACAAATG
AAACCAAGATTCAGATTGCGATCTCTTTAAAGGGTGGTCCCCTAGCGATAGAGCACTCGATCTTCCCAGA
AAAAGAGGCAGAAGCAGTAGCAGAACAGGCCACACAATCGCAAGTGATTAACGTCCACACAGGTATAGGG
TTTCTGGACCATATGATACATGCTCTGGCCAAGCATTCCGGCTGGTCGCTAATCGTTGAGTGCATTGGTG
ACTTACACATAGACGACCATCACACCACTGAAGACTGCGGGATTGCTCTCGGTCAAGCTTTTAAAG
