>Addgene plasmid #14334 | pAG413GPD-EYFP-ccdB | addgene partial sequence | sequence record 20901 | 14334 with EXFP-R
TAGCCTTCGGGCATGGCGGACTTGAAGAAGTCGTGCTGCTTCATGTGGTCGGGGTAGCGGGCGAAGCACT
GCAGGCCGTAGCCGAAGGTGGTCACGAGGGTGGGCCAGGGCACGGGCAGCTTGCCGGTGGTGCAGATGAA
CTTCAGGGTCAGCTTGCCGTAGGTGGCATCGCCCTCGCCCTCGCCGGACACGCTGAACTTGTGGCCGTTT
ACGTCGCCGTCCAGCTCGACCAGGATGGGCACCACCCCGGTGAACAGCTCCTCGCCCTTGCTCACCATTT
TGTCCCGGGGGATCCACTAGTTCTAGAATCCGTCGAAACTAAGTTCTGGTGTTTTAAAACTAAAAAAAAG
ACTAACTATAAAAGTAGAATTTAAGAAGTTTAAGAAATAGATTTACAGAATTACAATCAATACCTACCGT
CTTTATATACTTATTAGTCAAGTAGGGGAATAATTTCAGGGAACTGGTTTCAACCTTTTTTTTCAGCTTT
TTCCAAATCAGAGAGAGCAGAAGGTAATANAAGGTGTAAGAAAATGAGATAGATACATGCGTGGGTCAAT
TGCCTTGTGTCATCATTTACTCCAGGCAGGTTGCATCACTCCATTGAGGTTGTGCCCGTTTTTTGCCTGT
TTGTGCCCCTG
